>Addgene plasmid #114404 | AICSDP-36: AAVS1-mEGFP (PGK) | addgene full sequence | sequence record 220815 | Addgene NGS Result
TCTCTGACCAGCATTCTCTCCCCTGGGCCTGTGCCGCTTTCTGTCTGCAGCTTGTGGCCTGGGTCACCTC
TACGGCTGGCCCAGATCCTTCCCTGCCGCCTCCTTCAGGTTCCGTCTTCCTCCACTCCCTCTTCCCCTTG
CTCTCTGCTGTGTTGCTGCCCAAGGATGCTCTTTCCGGAGCACTTCCTTCTCGGCGCTGCACCACGTGAT
GTCCTCTGAGCGGATCCTCCCCGTGTCTGGGTCCTCTCCGGGCATCTCTCCTCCCTCACCCAACCCCATG
CCGTCTTCACTCGCTGGGTTCCCTTTTCCTTCTCCTTCTGGGGCCTGTGCCATCTCTCGTTTCTTAGGAT
GGCCTTCTCCGACGGATGTCTCCCTTGCGTCCCGCCTCCCCTTCTTGTAGGCCTGCATCATCACCGTTTT
TCTGGACAACCCCAAAGTACCCCGTCTCCCTGGCTTTAGCCACCTCTCCATCCTCTTGCTTTCTTTGCCT
GGACACCCCGTTCTCCTGTGGATTCGGGTCACCTCTCACTCCTTTCATTTGGGCAGCTCCCCTACCCCCC
TTACCTCTCTAGTCTGTGCTAGCTCTTCCAGCCCCCTGTCATGGCATCTTCCAGGGGTCCGAGAGCTCAG
CTAGTCTTCTTCCTCCAACCCGGGCCCCTATGTCCACTTCAGGACAGCATGTTTGCTGCCTCCAGGGATC
CTGTGTCCCCGAGCTGGGACCACCTTATATTCCCAGGGCCGGTTAATGTGGCTCTGGTTCTGGGTACTTT
TATCTGTCCCCTCCACCCCACAGTGGGCCAAGCTTCTGACCTCTTCTCTTCCTCCCACAGGGCCTCGAGA
GATCTGGCAGCGGAGAGGGCAGAGGAAGTCTTCTAACATGCGGTGACGTGGAGGAGAATCCCGGCCCTAG
GCTCGAGATGACCGAGTACAAGCCCACGGTGCGCCTCGCCACCCGCGACGACGTCCCCAGGGCCGTACGC
ACCCTCGCCGCCGCGTTCGCCGACTACCCCGCCACGCGCCACACCGTCGATCCGGACCGCCACATCGAGC
GGGTCACCGAGCTGCAAGAACTCTTCCTCACGCGCGTCGGGCTCGACATCGGCAAGGTGTGGGTCGCGGA
CGACGGCGCCGCGGTGGCGGTCTGGACCACGCCGGAGAGCGTCGAAGCGGGGGCGGTGTTCGCCGAGATC
GGCCCGCGCATGGCCGAGTTGAGCGGTTCCCGGCTGGCCGCGCAGCAACAGATGGAAGGCCTCCTGGCGC
CGCACCGGCCCAAGGAGCCCGCGTGGTTCCTGGCCACCGTCGGCGTCTCGCCCGACCACCAGGGCAAGGG
TCTGGGCAGCGCCGTCGTGCTCCCCGGAGTGGAGGCGGCCGAGCGCGCCGGGGTGCCCGCCTTCCTGGAG
ACCTCCGCGCCCCGCAACCTCCCCTTCTACGAGCGGCTCGGCTTCACCGTCACCGCCGACGTCGAGGTGC
CCGAAGGACCGCGCACCTGGTGCATGACCCGCAAGCCCGGTGCCTGATCTAGAGGGCCCGTTTAAACCCG
CTGATCAGCCTCGACTGTGCCTTCTAGTTGCCAGCCATCTGTTGTTTGCCCCTCCCCCGTGCCTTCCTTG
ACCCTGGAAGGTGCCACTCCCACTGTCCTTTCCTAATAAAATGAGGAAATTGCATCGCATTGTCTGAGTA
GGTGTCATTCTATTCTGGGGGGTGGGGTGGGGCAGGACAGCAAGGGGGAGGATTGGGAAGACAATAGCAG
GCATGCTGGGGATGCGGTGGGCTCTATGGGTCTCGACATTGATTATTGACTAGTTATTAATAGTAATCAA
TTACGGGGTCATTAGTTCATAGCCCATATATGGAGTTCCGCGTTTTGGGGTTGCGCCTTTTCCAAGGCAG
CCCTGGGTTTGCGCAGGGACGCGGCTGCTCTGGGCGTGGTTCCGGGAAACGCAGCGGCGCCGACCCTGGG
TCTCGCACATTCTTCACGTCCGTTCGCAGCGTCACCCGGATCTTCGCCGCTACCCTTGTGGGCCCCCCGG
CGACGCTTCCTGCTCCGCCCCTAAGTCGGGAAGGTTCCTTGCGGTTCGCGGCGTGCCGGACGTGACAAAC
GGAAGCCGCACGTCTCACTAGTACCCTCGCAGACGGACAGCGCCAGGGAGCAATGGCAGCGCGCCGACCG
CGATGGGCTGTGGCCAATAGCGGCTGCTCAGCAGGGCGCGCCGAGAGCAGCGGCCGGGAAGGGGCGGTGC
GGGAGGCGGGGTGTGGGGCGGTAGTGTGGGCCCTGTTCCTGCCCGCGCGGTGTTCCGCATTCTGCAAGCC
TCCGGAGCGCACGTCGGCAGTCGGCTCCCTCGTTGACCGAATCACCGACCTCTCTCCCCAGGGGGATCCA
CCGGAGCTTACCATGGTGAGCAAGGGCGAGGAGCTGTTCACCGGGGTGGTGCCCATCCTGGTCGAGCTGG
ACGGCGACGTAAACGGCCACAAGTTCAGCGTGTCCGGCGAGGGCGAGGGCGATGCCACCTACGGCAAGCT
GACCCTGAAGTTCATCTGCACCACCGGCAAGCTGCCCGTGCCCTGGCCCACCCTCGTGACCACCCTGACC
TACGGCGTGCAGTGCTTCAGCCGCTACCCCGACCACATGAAGCAGCACGACTTCTTCAAGTCCGCCATGC
CCGAAGGCTACGTCCAGGAGCGCACCATCTTCTTCAAGGACGACGGCAACTACAAGACCCGCGCCGAGGT
GAAGTTCGAGGGCGACACCCTGGTGAACCGCATCGAGCTGAAGGGCATCGACTTCAAGGAGGACGGCAAC
ATCCTGGGGCACAAGCTGGAGTACAACTACAACAGCCACAACGTCTATATCATGGCCGACAAGCAGAAGA
ACGGCATCAAGGTGAACTTCAAGATCCGCCACAACATCGAGGACGGCAGCGTGCAGCTCGCCGACCACTA
CCAGCAGAACACCCCCATCGGCGACGGCCCCGTGCTGCTGCCCGACAACCACTACCTGAGCACCCAGTCC
AAGCTGAGCAAAGACCCCAACGAGAAGCGCGATCACATGGTCCTGCTGGAGTTCGTGACCGCCGCCGGGA
TCACTCTCGGCATGGACGAGCTGTACAAGTAGACGCGTGAATTCACTCCTCAGGTGCAGGCTGCCTATCA
GAAGGTGGTGGCTGGTGTGGCCAATGCCCTGGCTCACAAATACCACTGAGATCTTTTTCCCTCTGCCAAA
AATTATGGGGACATCATGAAGCCCCTTGAGCATCTGACTTCTGGCTAATAAAGGAAATTTATTTTCATTG
CAATAGTGTGTTGGAATTTTTTGTGTCTCTCACTCGGAAGGACATATGGGAGGGCAAATCATTTAAAACA
TCAGAATGAGTATTTGGTTTAGAGTTTGGCAACATATGCCCATATGCTGGCTGCCATGAACAAAGGTTGG
CTATAAAGAGGTCATCAGTATATGAAACAGCCCCCTGCTGTCCATTCCTTATTCCATAGAAAAGCCTTGA
CTTGAGGTTAGATTTTTTTTATATTTTGTTTTGTGTTATTTTTTTCTTTAACATCCCTAAAATTTTCCTT
ACATGTTTTACTAGCCAGATTTTTCCTCCTCTCCTGACTACTCCCAGTCATAGCTGTCCCTCTTCTCTTA
TGGAGATCCCTCGACCTGCAGCCCAAGCTTGGCGTAATCATGGTCATAGCTGTTTCCTGTGTGAAATTGT
TATCCGCTCACAATTCCACACAACATACGAGCCGGAAGCATAAAGTGTAAAGCCTGGGGTGCCTAATGAG
TGAGCTAACTCACATTAATTGCGTTGCGCTCACTGCCCGCTTTCCAGTCGGGAAACCTGTCGTGCCAGCG
GATCGACAGTACTAAGCTTTACTAGGGACAGGATTGGTGACAGAAAAGCCCCATCCTTAGGCCTCCTCCT
TCCTAGTCTCCTGATATTGGGTCTAACCCCCACCTCCTGTTAGGCAGATTCCTTATCTGGTGACACACCC
CCATTTCCTGGAGCCATCTCTCTCCTTGCCAGAACCTCTAAGGTTTGCTTACGATGGAGCCAGAGAGGAT
CCTGGGAGGGAGAGCTTGGCAGGGGGTGGGAGGGAAGGGGGGGATGCGTGACCTGCCCGGTTCTCAGTGG
CCACCCTGCGCTACCCTCTCCCAGAACCTGAGCTGCTCTGACGCGGCTGTCTGGTGCGTTTCACTGATCC
TGGTGCTGCAGCTTCCTTACACTTCCCAAGAGGAGAAGCAGTTTGGAAAAACAAAATCAGAATAAGTTGG
TCCTGAGTTCTAACTTTGGCTCTTCACCTTTCTAGTCCCCAATTTATATTGTTCCTCCGTGCGTCAGTTT
TACCTGTGAGATAAGGCCAGTAGCCAGCCCCGTCCTGGCAGGGCTGTGGTGAGGAGGGGGGTGTCCGTGT
GGAAAACTCCCTTTGTGAGAATGGTGCGTCCTAGGTGTTCACCAGGTCGTGGCCGCCTCTACTCCCTTTC
TCTTTCTCCATCCTTCTTTCCTTAAAGAGTCCCCAGTGCTATCTGGGACATATTCCTCCGCCCAGAGCAG
GGTCCCGCTTCCCTAAGGCCCTGCTCTGGGCTTCTGGGTTTGAGTCCTTGGCAAGCCCAGGAGAGGCGCT
CAGGCTTCCCTGTCCCCCTTCCTCGTCCACCATCTCATGCCCCTGGCTCTCCTGCCCCTTCCCTACAGGG
GTTCCTGGCTCTGCTCTATCCCAATGGCGCGCCGAGCTTGGCGTAATCATGGTCATAGCTGTTTCCTGTG
TGAAATTGTTATCCGCTCACAATTCCACACAACATACGAGCCGGAAGCATAAAGTGTAAAGCCTGGGGTG
CCTAATGAGTGAGCTAACTCACATTAATTGCGTTGCGCTCACTGCCCGCTTTCCAGTCGGGAAACCTGTC
GTGCCAGCTGCATTAATGAATCGGCCAACGCGCGGGGAGAGGCGGTTTGCGTATTGGGCGCTCTTCCGCT
TCCTCGCTCACTGACTCGCTGCGCTCGGTCGTTCGGCTGCGGCGAGCGGTATCAGCTCACTCAAAGGCGG
TAATACGGTTATCCACAGAATCAGGGGATAACGCAGGAAAGAACATGTGAGCAAAAGGCCAGCAAAAGGC
CAGGAACCGTAAAAAGGCCGCGTTGCTGGCGTTTTTCCATAGGCTCCGCCCCCCTGACGAGCATCACAAA
AATCGACGCTCAAGTCAGAGGTGGCGAAACCCGACAGGACTATAAAGATACCAGGCGTTTCCCCCTGGAA
GCTCCCTCGTGCGCTCTCCTGTTCCGACCCTGCCGCTTACCGGATACCTGTCCGCCTTTCTCCCTTCGGG
AAGCGTGGCGCTTTCTCATAGCTCACGCTGTAGGTATCTCAGTTCGGTGTAGGTCGTTCGCTCCAAGCTG
GGCTGTGTGCACGAACCCCCCGTTCAGCCCGACCGCTGCGCCTTATCCGGTAACTATCGTCTTGAGTCCA
ACCCGGTAAGACACGACTTATCGCCACTGGCAGCAGCCACTGGTAACAGGATTAGCAGAGCGAGGTATGT
AGGCGGTGCTACAGAGTTCTTGAAGTGGTGGCCTAACTACGGCTACACTAGAAGAACAGTATTTGGTATC
TGCGCTCTGCTGAAGCCAGTTACCTTCGGAAAAAGAGTTGGTAGCTCTTGATCCGGCAAACAAACCACCG
CTGGTAGCGGTGGTTTTTTTGTTTGCAAGCAGCAGATTACGCGCAGAAAAAAAGGATCTCAAGAAGATCC
TTTGATCTTTTCTACGGGGTCTGACGCTCAGTGGAACGAAAACTCACGTTAAGGGATTTTGGTCATGAGA
TTATCAAAAAGGATCTTCACCTAGATCCTTTTAAATTAAAAATGAAGTTTTAAATCAATCTAAAGTATAT
ATGAGTAAACTTGGTCTGACAGTTACCAATGCTTAATCAGTGAGGCACCTATCTCAGCGATCTGTCTATT
TCGTTCATCCATAGTTGCCTGACTCCCCGTCGTGTAGATAACTACGATACGGGAGGGCTTACCATCTGGC
CCCAGTGCTGCAATGATACCGCGAGACCCACGCTCACCGGCTCCAGATTTATCAGCAATAAACCAGCCAG
CCGGAAGGGCCGAGCGCAGAAGTGGTCCTGCAACTTTATCCGCCTCCATCCAGTCTATTAATTGTTGCCG
GGAAGCTAGAGTAAGTAGTTCGCCAGTTAATAGTTTGCGCAACGTTGTTGCCATTGCTACAGGCATCGTG
GTGTCACGCTCGTCGTTTGGTATGGCTTCATTCAGCTCCGGTTCCCAACGATCAAGGCGAGTTACATGAT
CCCCCATGTTGTGCAAAAAAGCGGTTAGCTCCTTCGGTCCTCCGATCGTTGTCAGAAGTAAGTTGGCCGC
AGTGTTATCACTCATGGTTATGGCAGCACTGCATAATTCTCTTACTGTCATGCCATCCGTAAGATGCTTT
TCTGTGACTGGTGAGTACTCAACCAAGTCATTCTGAGAATAGTGTATGCGGCGACCGAGTTGCTCTTGCC
CGGCGTCAATACGGGATAATACCGCGCCACATAGCAGAACTTTAAAAGTGCTCATCATTGGAAAACGTTC
TTCGGGGCGAAAACTCTCAAGGATCTTACCGCTGTTGAGATCCAGTTCGATGTAACCCACTCGTGCACCC
AACTGATCTTCAGCATCTTTTACTTTCACCAGCGTTTCTGGGTGAGCAAAAACAGGAAGGCAAAATGCCG
CAAAAAAGGGAATAAGGGCGACACGGAAATGTTGAATACTCATACTCTTCCTTTTTCAATATTATTGAAG
CATTTATCAGGGTTATTGTCTCATGAGCGGATACATATTTGAATGTATTTAGAAAAATAAACAAATAGGG
GTTCCGCGCACATTTCCCCGAAAAGTGCCACCTGACGTCTAAGAAACCATTATTATCATGACATTAACCT
ATAAAAATAGGCGTATCACGAGGCCCTTTCGTCTCGCGCGTTTCGGTGATGACGGTGAAAACCTCTGACA
CATGCAGCTCCCGGAGACGGTCACAGCTTGTCTGTAAGCGGATGCCGGGAGCAGACAAGCCCGTCAGGGC
GCGTCAGCGGGTGTTGGCGGGTGTCGGGGCTGGCTTAACTATGCGGCATCAGAGCAGATTGTACTGAGAG
TGCACCATATGCGGTGTGAAATACCGCACAGATGCGTAAGGAGAAAATACCGCATCAGGCGCCATTCGCC
ATTCAGGCTGCGCAACTGTTGGGAAGGGCGATCGGTGCGGGCCTCTTCGCTATTACGCCAGCTGGCGAAA
GGGGGATGTGCTGCAAGGCGATTAAGTTGGGTAACGCCAGGGTTTTCCCAGTCACGACGTTGTAAAACGA
CGGCCAGTGAATTGACGCGTATTGGGATCCCTTTGCTT
Features (pLannotate 1.2.2; 24 found; start..end, strand, type, name):
    178..679     +  misc_feature   HA-L: left homology arm from the adeno-associated virus integration site (AAVS1) within intron 1 of the human PPP1R12C gene
    806..831     +  misc_feature   SA: splice acceptor site
    918..1517    +  CDS            PuroR: puromycin N-acetyltransferase; pac from Streptomyces alboniger; confers resistance to puromycin
   1555..1779    +  polyA_signal   bGH poly(A) signal: bovine growth hormone polyadenylation signal
   1785..1864    +  enhancer       CMV enhancer (fragment): human cytomegalovirus immediate early enhancer
   1871..2371    +  promoter       hPGK promoter: human phosphoglycerate kinase 1 promoter
   2393..3109    +  CDS            mEGFP: mEGFP is a basic (constitutively fluorescent) green fluorescent protein published in 2002, derived from Aequorea victoria. It has moderate acid sensitivity.
   3116..3196    +  CDS            HBB (fragment): HBB_PONPY - Experimental evidence at transcript level: Swiss-Prot protein existence level 2. Involved in oxygen transport from the lung to the various peripheral tissues. From Pongo pygmaeus (Bornean orangutan).
   3267..3322    +  polyA_signal   β-globin poly(A) signal: rabbit β-globin polyadenylation signal (Gil and Proudfoot, 1987)
   3707..3723    -  protein_bind   lac operator: The lac repressor binds to the lac operator to inhibit transcription in E. coli. This inhibition can be relieved by adding lactose or isopropyl-β-D-thiogalactopyranoside (IPTG). lac repressor encoded by lacI
   3731..3761    -  promoter       lac promoter: promoter for the E. coli lac operon
   3776..3797    -  protein_bind   CAP binding site: CAP binding activates transcription in the presence of cAMP. E. coli catabolite activator protein
   3810..3849    -  CDS            lacI (fragment): lac repressor; lacI; The lac repressor binds to the lac operator to inhibit transcription in E. coli. This inhibition can be relieved by adding lactose or isopropyl-β-D-thiogalactopyranoside (IPTG).
   3871..4707    +  misc_feature   HA-R: right homology arm from the adeno-associated virus integration site (AAVS1) within intron 1 of the human PPP1R12C gene
   4766..4782    -  protein_bind   lac operator: The lac repressor binds to the lac operator to inhibit transcription in E. coli. This inhibition can be relieved by adding lactose or isopropyl-β-D-thiogalactopyranoside (IPTG). lac repressor encoded by lacI
   4790..4820    -  promoter       lac promoter: promoter for the E. coli lac operon
   4835..4856    -  protein_bind   CAP binding site: CAP binding activates transcription in the presence of cAMP. E. coli catabolite activator protein
   4869..4961    -  CDS            lacI (fragment): lac repressor; lacI; The lac repressor binds to the lac operator to inhibit transcription in E. coli. This inhibition can be relieved by adding lactose or isopropyl-β-D-thiogalactopyranoside (IPTG).
   5144..5732    -  rep_origin     ori: high-copy-number ColE1/pMB1/pBR322/pUC origin of replication
   5903..6763    -  CDS            AmpR: β-lactamase; bla; confers resistance to ampicillin, carbenicillin, and related antibiotics
   6764..6868    -  promoter       AmpR promoter: bla
   6963..6998    +  CDS            rop (fragment): Rop protein, which maintains plasmids at low copy number; rop
   7100..7199    +  misc_feature   bom (fragment): basis of mobility region from pBR322
   7205..7362    -  CDS            lacZα (fragment): LacZα fragment of β-galactosidase; lacZ fragment
