[The description below was written by a language model from this plasmid's Addgene catalogue record and pLannotate feature annotations shown in this document.]
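Description:
AICSDP-36: AAVS1-mEGFP (PGK) is a pUC57-based donor template plasmid for CRISPR/Cas9-mediated knock-in at the human AAVS1 safe harbor locus, which lies within intron 1 of PPP1R12C. It is propagated in E. coli as a high-copy plasmid through a ColE1/pUC-type origin and selected with ampicillin via the β-lactamase gene. The sequenced record is 7,388 nt, and the insert is listed as about 4.7 kb. The remaining annotated fragments (lac promoter/operator, lacI, lacZα, rop and bom pieces) are cloning-vector remnants with no evident role in the mammalian payload. One set of these lac elements sits inside the region between the homology arms.

The payload is flanked by left and right AAVS1 homology arms that direct homology-directed repair after Cas9 cleavage. The arms carry point mutations that disrupt the crRNA binding sites, so the donor and the edited allele are not re-cut. Between the arms, the feature table shows two units. The first is a splice acceptor followed by a promoterless puromycin N-acetyltransferase gene and a bGH polyadenylation signal, an arrangement that would normally express resistance only after the cassette is captured by the host PPP1R12C transcript. The catalogue fields do not mention this puromycin element. The second unit is a short CMV enhancer fragment and the human PGK promoter driving monomeric EGFP, terminated by β-globin sequence with a rabbit β-globin poly(A) signal.

The construct produces constitutive, untargeted cytoplasmic mEGFP as a reporter. It has been used to edit WTC human induced pluripotent stem cells. The depositor notes that fluorescence intensity can vary among transfected cells, probably reflecting editing precision, and recommends sorting, subcloning and PCR-based screening to identify precisely edited clones.
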