Addgene plasmid #114404: AICSDP-36: AAVS1-mEGFP (PGK)
Purpose: Homology arms and linker-mEGFP sequence for internal insertion of PGK-mEGFP at the AAVS1 safe harbor location in human cells as a reporter for cytoplasmic mEGFP
Depositing lab: Allen Institute for Cell Science.
Backbone
  Vector backbone: pUC57
  Vector type: Mammalian Expression, CRISPR ; Donor Template
Growth in bacteria
  Bacterial resistance: Ampicillin, 100 μg/mL
  Growth temperature: 37°C
  Growth strain: DH5alpha
  Copy number: High Copy
Gene/Insert
  Gene/Insert name: AAVS1 Homology Arms with PGK driven mEGFP
  Species: H. sapiens (human)
  Insert size (bp): 4717
  Mutation: homology arms contain point mutations to disrupt crRNA binding sites used
  Entrez Gene: AAVS1 (a.k.a. AAV)
  Cloning method: Unknown
Terms and licenses: Academic/Nonprofit Terms; Industry Terms
Depositor comments: This plasmid has been used with locus-specific CRISPR/Cas9 to insert a PGK-mEGFP at the AAVS1 safe harbor locus in WTC human induced pluripotent stem cells by the Allen Institute for Cell Science. After insertion of the reporter using this donor template plasmid and CRISPR/Cas9 reagents, transfected cells may exhibit varying intensity levels of fluorescence, likely due to editing precision. To obtain cells of uniform intensity levels, see our protocol for fluorescence-assisted cell sorting and subcloning of transfected cells (https://www.allencell.org/instructional-videos-and-tutorials-for-cell-methods.html) Further, we recommend PCR-based assays for identifying precisely edited clones as previously described (https://www.molbiolcell.org/doi/abs/10.1091/mbc.e17-03-0209) For more information on the entire plasmid collection, please see https://www.addgene.org/allen-institute-cell-science/ .
How to cite: AICSDP-36: AAVS1-mEGFP (PGK) was a gift from Allen Institute for Cell Science (Addgene plasmid # 114404 ; http://n2t.net/addgene:114404 ; RRID:Addgene_114404)
