>Addgene plasmid #114404 | AICSDP-36: AAVS1-mEGFP (PGK) | depositor partial sequence | sequence record 215897 | AAVS1 Homology Arms and PGK driven mEGFP
CCCTTTGCTTTCTCTGACCAGCATTCTCTCCCCTGGGCCTGTGCCGCTTTCTGTCTGCAGCTTGTGGCCT
GGGTCACCTCTACGGCTGGCCCAGATCCTTCCCTGCCGCCTCCTTCAGGTTCCGTCTTCCTCCACTCCCT
CTTCCCCTTGCTCTCTGCTGTGTTGCTGCCCAAGGATGCTCTTTCCGGAGCACTTCCTTCTCGGCGCTGC
ACCACGTGATGTCCTCTGAGCGGATCCTCCCCGTGTCTGGGTCCTCTCCGGGCATCTCTCCTCCCTCACC
CAACCCCATGCCGTCTTCACTCGCTGGGTTCCCTTTTCCTTCTCCTTCTGGGGCCTGTGCCATCTCTCGT
TTCTTAGGATGGCCTTCTCCGACGGATGTCTCCCTTGCGTCCCGCCTCCCCTTCTTGTAGGCCTGCATCA
TCACCGTTTTTCTGGACAACCCCAAAGTACCCCGTCTCCCTGGCTTTAGCCACCTCTCCATCCTCTTGCT
TTCTTTGCCTGGACACCCCGTTCTCCTGTGGATTCGGGTCACCTCTCACTCCTTTCATTTGGGCAGCTCC
CCTACCCCCCTTACCTCTCTAGTCTGTGCTAGCTCTTCCAGCCCCCTGTCATGGCATCTTCCAGGGGTCC
GAGAGCTCAGCTAGTCTTCTTCCTCCAACCCGGGCCCCTATGTCCACTTCAGGACAGCATGTTTGCTGCC
TCCAGGGATCCTGTGTCCCCGAGCTGGGACCACCTTATATTCCCAGGGCCGGTTAATGTGGCTCTGGTTC
TGGGTACTTTTATCTGTCCCCTCCACCCCACAGTGGGCCAAGCTTCTGACCTCTTCTCTTCCTCCCACAG
GGCCTCGAGAGATCTGGCAGCGGAGAGGGCAGAGGAAGTCTTCTAACATGCGGTGACGTGGAGGAGAATC
CCGGCCCTAGGCTCGAGATGACCGAGTACAAGCCCACGGTGCGCCTCGCCACCCGCGACGACGTCCCCAG
GGCCGTACGCACCCTCGCCGCCGCGTTCGCCGACTACCCCGCCACGCGCCACACCGTCGATCCGGACCGC
CACATCGAGCGGGTCACCGAGCTGCAAGAACTCTTCCTCACGCGCGTCGGGCTCGACATCGGCAAGGTGT
GGGTCGCGGACGACGGCGCCGCGGTGGCGGTCTGGACCACGCCGGAGAGCGTCGAAGCGGGGGCGGTGTT
CGCCGAGATCGGCCCGCGCATGGCCGAGTTGAGCGGTTCCCGGCTGGCCGCGCAGCAACAGATGGAAGGC
CTCCTGGCGCCGCACCGGCCCAAGGAGCCCGCGTGGTTCCTGGCCACCGTCGGCGTCTCGCCCGACCACC
AGGGCAAGGGTCTGGGCAGCGCCGTCGTGCTCCCCGGAGTGGAGGCGGCCGAGCGCGCCGGGGTGCCCGC
CTTCCTGGAGACCTCCGCGCCCCGCAACCTCCCCTTCTACGAGCGGCTCGGCTTCACCGTCACCGCCGAC
GTCGAGGTGCCCGAAGGACCGCGCACCTGGTGCATGACCCGCAAGCCCGGTGCCTGATCTAGAGGGCCCG
TTTAAACCCGCTGATCAGCCTCGACTGTGCCTTCTAGTTGCCAGCCATCTGTTGTTTGCCCCTCCCCCGT
GCCTTCCTTGACCCTGGAAGGTGCCACTCCCACTGTCCTTTCCTAATAAAATGAGGAAATTGCATCGCAT
TGTCTGAGTAGGTGTCATTCTATTCTGGGGGGTGGGGTGGGGCAGGACAGCAAGGGGGAGGATTGGGAAG
ACAATAGCAGGCATGCTGGGGATGCGGTGGGCTCTATGGGTCTCGACATTGATTATTGACTAGTTATTAA
TAGTAATCAATTACGGGGTCATTAGTTCATAGCCCATATATGGAGTTCCGCGTTTTGGGGTTGCGCCTTT
TCCAAGGCAGCCCTGGGTTTGCGCAGGGACGCGGCTGCTCTGGGCGTGGTTCCGGGAAACGCAGCGGCGC
CGACCCTGGGTCTCGCACATTCTTCACGTCCGTTCGCAGCGTCACCCGGATCTTCGCCGCTACCCTTGTG
GGCCCCCCGGCGACGCTTCCTGCTCCGCCCCTAAGTCGGGAAGGTTCCTTGCGGTTCGCGGCGTGCCGGA
CGTGACAAACGGAAGCCGCACGTCTCACTAGTACCCTCGCAGACGGACAGCGCCAGGGAGCAATGGCAGC
GCGCCGACCGCGATGGGCTGTGGCCAATAGCGGCTGCTCAGCAGGGCGCGCCGAGAGCAGCGGCCGGGAA
GGGGCGGTGCGGGAGGCGGGGTGTGGGGCGGTAGTGTGGGCCCTGTTCCTGCCCGCGCGGTGTTCCGCAT
TCTGCAAGCCTCCGGAGCGCACGTCGGCAGTCGGCTCCCTCGTTGACCGAATCACCGACCTCTCTCCCCA
GGGGGATCCACCGGAGCTTACCATGGTGAGCAAGGGCGAGGAGCTGTTCACCGGGGTGGTGCCCATCCTG
GTCGAGCTGGACGGCGACGTAAACGGCCACAAGTTCAGCGTGTCCGGCGAGGGCGAGGGCGATGCCACCT
ACGGCAAGCTGACCCTGAAGTTCATCTGCACCACCGGCAAGCTGCCCGTGCCCTGGCCCACCCTCGTGAC
CACCCTGACCTACGGCGTGCAGTGCTTCAGCCGCTACCCCGACCACATGAAGCAGCACGACTTCTTCAAG
TCCGCCATGCCCGAAGGCTACGTCCAGGAGCGCACCATCTTCTTCAAGGACGACGGCAACTACAAGACCC
GCGCCGAGGTGAAGTTCGAGGGCGACACCCTGGTGAACCGCATCGAGCTGAAGGGCATCGACTTCAAGGA
GGACGGCAACATCCTGGGGCACAAGCTGGAGTACAACTACAACAGCCACAACGTCTATATCATGGCCGAC
AAGCAGAAGAACGGCATCAAGGTGAACTTCAAGATCCGCCACAACATCGAGGACGGCAGCGTGCAGCTCG
CCGACCACTACCAGCAGAACACCCCCATCGGCGACGGCCCCGTGCTGCTGCCCGACAACCACTACCTGAG
CACCCAGTCCAAGCTGAGCAAAGACCCCAACGAGAAGCGCGATCACATGGTCCTGCTGGAGTTCGTGACC
GCCGCCGGGATCACTCTCGGCATGGACGAGCTGTACAAGTAGACGCGTGAATTCACTCCTCAGGTGCAGG
CTGCCTATCAGAAGGTGGTGGCTGGTGTGGCCAATGCCCTGGCTCACAAATACCACTGAGATCTTTTTCC
CTCTGCCAAAAATTATGGGGACATCATGAAGCCCCTTGAGCATCTGACTTCTGGCTAATAAAGGAAATTT
ATTTTCATTGCAATAGTGTGTTGGAATTTTTTGTGTCTCTCACTCGGAAGGACATATGGGAGGGCAAATC
ATTTAAAACATCAGAATGAGTATTTGGTTTAGAGTTTGGCAACATATGCCCATATGCTGGCTGCCATGAA
CAAAGGTTGGCTATAAAGAGGTCATCAGTATATGAAACAGCCCCCTGCTGTCCATTCCTTATTCCATAGA
AAAGCCTTGACTTGAGGTTAGATTTTTTTTATATTTTGTTTTGTGTTATTTTTTTCTTTAACATCCCTAA
AATTTTCCTTACATGTTTTACTAGCCAGATTTTTCCTCCTCTCCTGACTACTCCCAGTCATAGCTGTCCC
TCTTCTCTTATGGAGATCCCTCGACCTGCAGCCCAAGCTTGGCGTAATCATGGTCATAGCTGTTTCCTGT
GTGAAATTGTTATCCGCTCACAATTCCACACAACATACGAGCCGGAAGCATAAAGTGTAAAGCCTGGGGT
GCCTAATGAGTGAGCTAACTCACATTAATTGCGTTGCGCTCACTGCCCGCTTTCCAGTCGGGAAACCTGT
CGTGCCAGCGGATCGACAGTACTAAGCTTTACTAGGGACAGGATTGGTGACAGAAAAGCCCCATCCTTAG
GCCTCCTCCTTCCTAGTCTCCTGATATTGGGTCTAACCCCCACCTCCTGTTAGGCAGATTCCTTATCTGG
TGACACACCCCCATTTCCTGGAGCCATCTCTCTCCTTGCCAGAACCTCTAAGGTTTGCTTACGATGGAGC
CAGAGAGGATCCTGGGAGGGAGAGCTTGGCAGGGGGTGGGAGGGAAGGGGGGGATGCGTGACCTGCCCGG
TTCTCAGTGGCCACCCTGCGCTACCCTCTCCCAGAACCTGAGCTGCTCTGACGCGGCTGTCTGGTGCGTT
TCACTGATCCTGGTGCTGCAGCTTCCTTACACTTCCCAAGAGGAGAAGCAGTTTGGAAAAACAAAATCAG
AATAAGTTGGTCCTGAGTTCTAACTTTGGCTCTTCACCTTTCTAGTCCCCAATTTATATTGTTCCTCCGT
GCGTCAGTTTTACCTGTGAGATAAGGCCAGTAGCCAGCCCCGTCCTGGCAGGGCTGTGGTGAGGAGGGGG
GTGTCCGTGTGGAAAACTCCCTTTGTGAGAATGGTGCGTCCTAGGTGTTCACCAGGTCGTGGCCGCCTCT
ACTCCCTTTCTCTTTCTCCATCCTTCTTTCCTTAAAGAGTCCCCAGTGCTATCTGGGACATATTCCTCCG
CCCAGAGCAGGGTCCCGCTTCCCTAAGGCCCTGCTCTGGGCTTCTGGGTTTGAGTCCTTGGCAAGCCCAG
GAGAGGCGCTCAGGCTTCCCTGTCCCCCTTCCTCGTCCACCATCTCATGCCCCTGGCTCTCCTGCCCCTT
CCCTACAGGGGTTCCTGGCTCTGCTCT
